>Addgene plasmid #89791 | pUC57 moxDendra2 | addgene full sequence | sequence record 176793 | Addgene NGS Result
TAATGTGAGTTAGCTCACTCATTAGGCACCCCAGGCTTTACACTTTATGCTTCCGGCTCGTATGTTGTGT
GGAATTGTGAGCGGATAACAATTTCACACAGGAAACAGCTATGACCATGATTACGCCAAGCTTGCATGCA
GGCCTCTGCAGTCGACGGGCCCGGGATCCGATGACCCAATACCGGTCGCCACCATGAACACCCCGGGAAT
TAACCTGATCAAGGAGGACATGCGCGTGAAGGTGCACATGGAGGGCAACGTGAACGGCCACGCCTTCGTG
ATCGAGGGCGAGGGCAAGGGCAAGCCCTACGAGGGCACCCAGACCGCCCAGCTGACCGTGAAGGAGGGCG
CCCCCCTGCCCTTCAGCTACGACATCCTGACCACCGCCGTGCACTACGGCAACCGGGTGTTCACCAAGTA
CCCCGAGGACATCCCCGACTACTTCAAGCAGAGCTTCCCCGAGGGCTACAGCTGGGAGCGCACCATGACC
TTCGAGGACAAGGGCATCGCCACCATCCGCAGCGACATCAGCCTGGAGGGCGACACCTTCTTCCAGAACG
TGCGCTTCAAGGGCACCAACTTCCCCCCCAACGGCCCCGTGATGCAGAAGAAGACCCTGAAGTGGGAGCC
CAGCACCGAGAAGCTGCACGTGCGCGACGGCCTGCTGGTGGGCAACATCAACATGGCCCTGCTGCTGGAG
GGCGGCGGCCACTACCTGGCCGACTTCAAGACCACCTACAAGGCCAAGAAGGTGGTGCAGCTGCCCGACG
CCCACTTCGTGGACCACCGCATCGAGATCCTGGGCCAGGACAGCGACTACAACAAGGTGAAGCTGTACGA
GCACGCCGTGGCCCGCTACAGCCCCCTGCCCAGCCAGGTGTGGTAAGCGGCCGCATTGGGTCATCTAGAT
GCATTCGCGAGGTACCGAGCTCGAATTCACTGGCCGTCGTTTTACAACGTCGTGACTGGGAAAACCCTGG
CGTTACCCAACTTAATCGCCTTGCAGCACATCCCCCTTTCGCCAGCTGGCGTAATAGCGAAGAGGCCCGC
ACCGATCGCCCTTCCCAACAGTTGCGCAGCCTGAATGGCGAATGGCGCCTGATGCGGTATTTTCTCCTTA
CGCATCTGTGCGGTATTTCACACCGCATATGGTGCACTCTCAGTACAATCTGCTCTGATGCCGCATAGTT
AAGCCAGCCCCGACACCCGCCAACACCCGCTGACGCGCCCTGACGGGCTTGTCTGCTCCCGGCATCCGCT
TACAGACAAGCTGTGACCGTCTCCGGGAGCTGCATGTGTCAGAGGTTTTCACCGTCATCACCGAAACGCG
CGAGACGAAAGGGCCTCGTGATACGCCTATTTTTATAGGTTAATGTCATGATAATAATGGTTTCTTAGAC
GTCAGGTGGCACTTTTCGGGGAAATGTGCGCGGAACCCCTATTTGTTTATTTTTCTAAATACATTCAAAT
ATGTATCCGCTCATGAGACAATAACCCTGATAAATGCTTCAATAATATTGAAAAAGGAAGAGTATGAGTA
TTCAACATTTCCGTGTCGCCCTTATTCCCTTTTTTGCGGCATTTTGCCTTCCTGTTTTTGCTCACCCAGA
AACGCTGGTGAAAGTAAAAGATGCTGAAGATCAGTTGGGTGCACGAGTGGGTTACATCGAACTGGATCTC
AACAGCGGTAAGATCCTTGAGAGTTTTCGCCCCGAAGAACGTTTTCCAATGATGAGCACTTTTAAAGTTC
TGCTATGTGGCGCGGTATTATCCCGTATTGACGCCGGGCAAGAGCAACTCGGTCGCCGCATACACTATTC
TCAGAATGACTTGGTTGAGTACTCACCAGTCACAGAAAAGCATCTTACGGATGGCATGACAGTAAGAGAA
TTATGCAGTGCTGCCATAACCATGAGTGATAACACTGCGGCCAACTTACTTCTGACAACGATCGGAGGAC
CGAAGGAGCTAACCGCTTTTTTGCACAACATGGGGGATCATGTAACTCGCCTTGATCGTTGGGAACCGGA
GCTGAATGAAGCCATACCAAACGACGAGCGTGACACCACGATGCCTGTAGCAATGGCAACAACGTTGCGC
AAACTATTAACTGGCGAACTACTTACTCTAGCTTCCCGGCAACAATTAATAGACTGGATGGAGGCGGATA
AAGTTGCAGGACCACTTCTGCGCTCGGCCCTTCCGGCTGGCTGGTTTATTGCTGATAAATCTGGAGCCGG
TGAGCGTGGGTCTCGCGGTATCATTGCAGCACTGGGGCCAGATGGTAAGCCCTCCCGTATCGTAGTTATC
TACACGACGGGGAGTCAGGCAACTATGGATGAACGAAATAGACAGATCGCTGAGATAGGTGCCTCACTGA
TTAAGCATTGGTAACTGTCAGACCAAGTTTACTCATATATACTTTAGATTGATTTAAAACTTCATTTTTA
ATTTAAAAGGATCTAGGTGAAGATCCTTTTTGATAATCTCATGACCAAAATCCCTTAACGTGAGTTTTCG
TTCCACTGAGCGTCAGACCCCGTAGAAAAGATCAAAGGATCTTCTTGAGATCCTTTTTTTCTGCGCGTAA
TCTGCTGCTTGCAAACAAAAAAACCACCGCTACCAGCGGTGGTTTGTTTGCCGGATCAAGAGCTACCAAC
TCTTTTTCCGAAGGTAACTGGCTTCAGCAGAGCGCAGATACCAAATACTGTTCTTCTAGTGTAGCCGTAG
TTAGGCCACCACTTCAAGAACTCTGTAGCACCGCCTACATACCTCGCTCTGCTAATCCTGTTACCAGTGG
CTGCTGCCAGTGGCGATAAGTCGTGTCTTACCGGGTTGGACTCAAGACGATAGTTACCGGATAAGGCGCA
GCGGTCGGGCTGAACGGGGGGTTCGTGCACACAGCCCAGCTTGGAGCGAACGACCTACACCGAACTGAGA
TACCTACAGCGTGAGCTATGAGAAAGCGCCACGCTTCCCGAAGGGAGAAAGGCGGACAGGTATCCGGTAA
GCGGCAGGGTCGGAACAGGAGAGCGCACGAGGGAGCTTCCAGGGGGAAACGCCTGGTATCTTTATAGTCC
TGTCGGGTTTCGCCACCTCTGACTTGAGCGTCGATTTTTGTGATGCTCGTCAGGGGGGCGGAGCCTATGG
AAAAACGCCAGCAACGCGGCCTTTTTACGGTTCCTGGCCTTTTGCTGGCCTTTTGCTCACATGTTCTTTC
CTGCGTTATCCCCTGATTCTGTGGATAACCGTATTACCGCCTTTGAGTGAGCTGATACCGCTCGCCGCAG
CCGAACGACCGAGCGCAGCGAGTCAGTGAGCGAGGAAGCGGAAGAGCGCCCAATACGCAAACCGCCTCTC
CCCGCGCGTTGGCCGATTCATTAATGCAGCTGGCACGACAGGTTTCCCGACTGGAAAGCGGGCAGTGAGC
GCAACGCAAT
Features (pLannotate 1.2.2; 11 found; start..end, strand, type, name):
      1..22      +  protein_bind   CAP binding site: CAP binding activates transcription in the presence of cAMP. E. coli catabolite activator protein
     37..67      +  promoter       lac promoter: promoter for the E. coli lac operon
     75..91      +  protein_bind   lac operator: The lac repressor binds to the lac operator to inhibit transcription in E. coli. This inhibition can be relieved by adding lactose or isopropyl-β-D-thiogalactopyranoside (IPTG). lac repressor encoded by lacI
    194..883     +  CDS            moxDendra2: moxDendra2 is a photoconvertible orange fluorescent protein published in 2017, derived from Dendronephthya sp..
    935..1092    +  CDS            lacZα (fragment): LacZα fragment of β-galactosidase; lacZ fragment
   1098..1197    -  misc_feature   bom (fragment): basis of mobility region from pBR322
   1299..1334    -  CDS            rop (fragment): Rop protein, which maintains plasmids at low copy number; rop
   1429..1533    +  promoter       AmpR promoter: bla
   1534..2394    +  CDS            AmpR: β-lactamase; bla; confers resistance to ampicillin, carbenicillin, and related antibiotics
   2565..3153    +  rep_origin     ori: high-copy-number ColE1/pMB1/pBR322/pUC origin of replication
   3336..3428    +  CDS            lacI (fragment): lac repressor; lacI; The lac repressor binds to the lac operator to inhibit transcription in E. coli. This inhibition can be relieved by adding lactose or isopropyl-β-D-thiogalactopyranoside (IPTG).
