[The description below was written by a language model from this plasmid's Addgene catalogue record and pLannotate feature annotations shown in this document.]
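Description:
pUC57 moxDendra2 is a small (about 3.4 kb) bacterial plasmid built on the pUC57 cloning backbone and carrying a synthetic coding sequence for the fluorescent protein moxDendra2. It is propagated in E. coli through a high-copy ColE1/pUC-type origin of replication and selected with ampicillin via the β-lactamase (AmpR) gene driven by its own promoter. The feature table also picks up short remnants typical of pUC-family backbones (fragments of bom, rop and lacI), none of which is a complete functional unit; the catalogue entry lists copy number as unknown.

The insert occupies the multiple cloning region within the lacZα segment. The moxDendra2 open reading frame lies in the same orientation as, and just downstream of, the CAP binding site, lac promoter and lac operator, with a leftover lacZα fragment following it. This arrangement is consistent with the stated purpose of bacterial expression, with transcription coming from the lac promoter. Because only a fragment of lacI is present on the plasmid, any repression and IPTG responsiveness would depend on the host strain. No affinity or epitope tags are annotated.

moxDendra2 is a photoconvertible protein derived from Dendra2 of Dendronephthya sp. and is described in the associated publication as an inert photoswitchable protein for oxidizing environments. The depositor notes that the sequence was engineered with a human codon bias, so although the plasmid is catalogued as a cloning vector for expression in bacteria, it also serves as a convenient source template for subcloning the coding sequence into mammalian expression or fusion constructs.
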