Addgene plasmid #89791: pUC57 moxDendra2
Purpose: bacterial expression of moxDendra2
Depositing lab: Erik Snapp. Depositing organization: HHMI, Janelia Research Campus. Publication: moxDendra2: an inert photoswitchable protein for oxidizing environments. Kaberniuk AA, Morano NC, Verkhusha VV, Snapp EL. Chem Commun (Camb). 2017 Feb 9;53(13):2106-2109. doi: 10.1039/c6cc09997a. PubMed 28133646.
Backbone
  Vector backbone: pUC57
  Vector type: cloning vector
Growth in bacteria
  Bacterial resistance: Ampicillin, 100 μg/mL
  Growth temperature: 37°C
  Growth strain: DH5alpha
  Copy number: Unknown
Gene/Insert
  Gene/Insert name: moxDendra2
  Species: Synthetic
Terms and licenses: Academic/Nonprofit Terms; Industry Terms: Not Available to Industry
Depositor comments: This construct is engineered with a human codon bias. Protein sequence of moxDendra2: MNTPGINLIKEDMRVKVHMEGNVNGHAFVIEGEGKGKPYEGTQTAQLTVKEGAPLPFSYDILTTAVHYGNRVFTKYPEDIPDYFKQSFPEGYSWERTMTFEDKGIATIRSDISLEGDTFFQNVRFKGTNFPPNGPVMQKKTLKWEPSTEKLHVRDGLLVGNINMALLLEGGGHYLADFKTTYKAKKVVQLPDAHFVDHRIEILGQDSDYNKVKLYEHAVARYSPLPSQVW*
How to cite: pUC57 moxDendra2 was a gift from Erik Snapp (Addgene plasmid # 89791 ; http://n2t.net/addgene:89791 ; RRID:Addgene_89791)
