>Addgene plasmid #89791 | pUC57 moxDendra2 | depositor partial sequence | sequence record 174049 | mOxDendra2
ACCGGTCGCCACCATGAACACCCCGGGAATTAACCTGATCAAGGAGGACATGCGCGTGAAGGTGCACATG
GAGGGCAACGTGAACGGCCACGCCTTCGTGATCGAGGGCGAGGGCAAGGGCAAGCCCTACGAGGGCACCC
AGACCGCCCAGCTGACCGTGAAGGAGGGCGCCCCCCTGCCCTTCAGCTACGACATCCTGACCACCGCCGT
GCACTACGGCAACCGGGTGTTCACCAAGTACCCCGAGGACATCCCCGACTACTTCAAGCAGAGCTTCCCC
GAGGGCTACAGCTGGGAGCGCACCATGACCTTCGAGGACAAGGGCATCGCCACCATCCGCAGCGACATCA
GCCTGGAGGGCGACACCTTCTTCCAGAACGTGCGCTTCAAGGGCACCAACTTCCCCCCCAACGGCCCCGT
GATGCAGAAGAAGACCCTGAAGTGGGAGCCCAGCACCGAGAAGCTGCACGTGCGCGACGGCCTGCTGGTG
GGCAACATCAACATGGCCCTGCTGCTGGAGGGCGGCGGCCACTACCTGGCCGACTTCAAGACCACCTACA
AGGCCAAGAAGGTGGTGCAGCTGCCCGACGCCCACTTCGTGGACCACCGCATCGAGATCCTGGGCCAGGA
CAGCGACTACAACAAGGTGAAGCTGTACGAGCACGCCGTGGCCCGCTACAGCCCCCTGCCCAGCCAGGTG
TGGTAAGCGGCCGC
